Addgene plasmid #59416: pBMN-YFP-Parkin
Purpose: to make YFP-Parkin stable cell line with retrovirus
Depositing lab: Richard Youle. Depositing organization: National Institute of Neurological Disorders and Strokes (NINDS). Publication: Mitochondrial Rab GAPs govern autophagosome biogenesis during mitophagy. Yamano K, Fogel AI, Wang C, van der Bliek AM, Youle RJ. Elife (Cambridge). 2014 Feb 25;3:e01612. doi: 10.7554/eLife.01612. PubMed 24569479.
Backbone
  Vector backbone: pBMN-Z-LacZ
  Backbone size w/o insert (bp): 4938
  Total vector size (bp): 7089
  Modifications to backbone: LacZ is removed during cloning.
  Vector type: Mammalian Expression, Retroviral
Growth in bacteria
  Bacterial resistance: Ampicillin, 100 μg/mL
  Growth temperature: 37°C
  Growth strain: DH5alpha
  Copy number: Low Copy
Gene/Insert
  Gene/Insert name: YFP-Parkin (alt name: Park2)
  Species: H. sapiens (human)
  Insert size (bp): 2142
  GenBank ID: NM_004562
  Entrez Gene: PRKN (a.k.a. AR-JP, LPRS2, PARK2, PDJ)
  Tag / fusion protein: EYFP (N terminal on insert)
  Cloning method: Restriction Enzyme; 5′ cloning site BamHI (not destroyed); 3′ cloning site SalI (not destroyed)
  Sequencing primers: 5′ CCCTCAAAGTAGACGGCATC
Terms and licenses: Academic/Nonprofit Terms; Industry Terms: Not Available to Industry
How to cite: pBMN-YFP-Parkin was a gift from Richard Youle (Addgene plasmid # 59416 ; http://n2t.net/addgene:59416 ; RRID:Addgene_59416)
