[The description below was written by a language model from this plasmid's Addgene catalogue record and pLannotate feature annotations shown in this document.]
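Description:
pBMN-YFP-Parkin is a Moloney murine leukemia virus (MMLV)-based retroviral expression vector built on the pBMN-Z-LacZ backbone, from which the LacZ cassette was removed during cloning and replaced by a YFP-Parkin fusion inserted between BamHI and SalI sites. In bacteria it is maintained through a ColE1/pUC-type origin and selected with ampicillin via the β-lactamase gene and its own promoter. The catalogue lists it as low copy even though the annotated origin is of the high-copy class. No mammalian selection marker is annotated or recorded.

The proviral region is flanked by MMLV long terminal repeats. Downstream of the 5′ LTR lie the Ψ packaging signal, a truncated gag segment lacking its start codon, and a pol fragment carrying the splice acceptor; these elements support encapsidation of the genomic RNA in packaging cells and expression of the downstream open reading frame. No separate internal promoter is annotated, so transcription of the insert presumably comes from the 5′ LTR. The payload is EYFP joined through a short multiple-cloning-site remnant to the N terminus of human Parkin (PRKN/PARK2), an E3 ubiquitin ligase, followed by the 3′ LTR.

The stated purpose is to produce retrovirus for generating cell lines that stably express YFP-Parkin, allowing fluorescent tracking of the protein; the associated work concerns mitophagy and autophagosome biogenesis. The sequenced record is 8,439 nt, noticeably larger than the 7,089 bp total given in the catalogue, and contains a stretch of largely unannotated backbone (with only an RNA-OUT match), so the catalogue sizes should be treated as approximate.
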