Features (pLannotate 1.2.2; 14 found; start..end, strand, type, name):
    535..892     +  misc_feature   MMLV Ψ: packaging signal of Moloney murine leukemia virus (MMLV)
    957..1373    +  CDS            gag (truncated): truncated Moloney murine leukemia virus (MMLV) gag gene lacking the start codon
   1383..1757    +  misc_feature   pol region: Moloney murine leukemia virus (MMLV) pol region containing the splice acceptor site
   1766..2482    +  CDS            EYFP: EYFP is a basic (constitutively fluorescent) green/yellow fluorescent protein published in 1996, derived from Aequorea victoria. It is reported to be a very rapidly-maturing weak dimer with high acid sensitivity.
   2483..2510    +  misc_feature   MCS (fragment): multiple cloning site
   2510..3904    +  CDS            PRKN: PRKN_HUMAN - Also known as PARK2. Experimental evidence at protein level: Swiss-Prot protein existence level 1. Functions within a multiprotein E3 ubiquitin ligase complex, catalyzing the covalent attachment of ubiquitin moieties onto substrate proteins (PubMed:10888878, PubMed:10973942, PubMed:11431533, PubMed:12150907, PubMed:12628165, PubMed:15105460, PubMed:16135753, PubMed:21376232, PubMed:21532592, PubMed:23754282, PubMed:23620051, PubMed:24660806, PubMed:24751536, PubMed:32047033, PubMed:29311685, PubMed:22396657). Substrates include SYT11 and VDAC1 (PubMed:32047033, PubMed:29311685). O
   3956..4077    +  LTR            3' LTR (ΔU3) (fragment): self-inactivating 3' long terminal repeat (LTR) from Moloney murine leukemia virus
   4078..4547    +  LTR            LTR: long terminal repeat from Moloney murine leukemia virus
   4613..4665    -  CDS            lacI (fragment): lac repressor; lacI; The lac repressor binds to the lac operator to inhibit transcription in E. coli. This inhibition can be relieved by adding lactose or isopropyl-β-D-thiogalactopyranoside (IPTG).
   4848..5436    -  rep_origin     ori: high-copy-number ColE1/pMB1/pBR322/pUC origin of replication
   5600..6460    -  CDS            AmpR: β-lactamase; bla; confers resistance to ampicillin, carbenicillin, and related antibiotics
   6461..6565    -  promoter       AmpR promoter: bla
   7899..7968    +  ncRNA          RNA-OUT: Accession: RF00240 - RNA-OUT
   8320..472     +  LTR            LTR (across the origin): long terminal repeat from Moloney murine leukemia virus
>Addgene plasmid #59416 | pBMN-YFP-Parkin | addgene full sequence | sequence record 274319 | Addgene NGS Result
CTGAATATGGGCCAAACAGGATATCTGTGGTAAGCAGTTCCTGCCCCGGCTCAGGGCCAAGAACAGATGG
AACAGCTGAATATGGGCCAAACAGGATATCTGTGGTAAGCAGTTCCTGCCCCGGCTCAGGGCCAAGAACA
GATGGTCCCCAGATGCGGTCCAGCCCTCAGCAGTTTCTAGAGAACCATCAGATGTTTCCAGGGTGCCCCA
AGGACCTGAAATGACCCTGTGCCTTATTTGAACTAACCAATCAGTTCGCTTCTCGCTTCTGTTCGCGCGC
TTCTGCTCCCCGAGCTCAATAAAAGAGCCCACAACCCCTCACTCGGCGCGCCAGTCCTCCGATTGACTGA
GTCGCCCGGGTACCCGTGTATCCAATAAACCCTCTTGCAGTTGCATCCGACTTGTGGTCTCGCTGTTCCT
TGGGAGGGTCTCCTCTGAGTGATTGACTACCCGTCAGCGGGGGTCTTTCATTTGGGGGCTCGTCCGGGAT
CGGGAGACCCCTGCCCAGGGACCACCGACCCACCACCGGGAGGTAAGCTGGCCAGCAACTTATCTGTGTC
TGTCCGATTGTCTAGTGTCTATGACTGATTTTATGCGCCTGCGTCGGTACTAGTTAGCTAACTAGCTCTG
TATCTGGCGGACCCGTGGTGGAACTGACGAGTTCGGAACACCCGGCCGCAACCCTGGGAGACGTCCCAGG
GACTTCGGGGGCCGTTTTTGTGGCCCGACCTGAGTCCAAAAATCCCGATCGTTTTGGACTCTTTGGTGCA
CCCCCCTTAGAGGAGGGATATGTGGTTCTGGTAGGAGACGAGAACCTAAAACAGTTCCCGCCTCCGTCTG
AATTTTTGCTTTCGGTTTGGGACCGAAGCCGCGCCGCGCGTCTTGTCTGCTGCAGCATCGTTCTGTGTTG
TCTCTGTCTGACTGTGTTTCTGTATTTGTCTGAAAATATGGGCCCGGGCCAGACTGTTACCACTCCCTTA
AGTTTGACCTTAGGTCACTGGAAAGATGTCGAGCGGATCGCTCACAACCAGTCGGTAGATGTCAAGAAGA
GACGTTGGGTTACCTTCTGCTCTGCAGAATGGCCAACCTTTAACGTCGGATGGCCGCGAGACGGCACCTT
TAACCGAGACCTCATCACCCAGGTTAAGATCAAGGTCTTTTCACCTGGCCCGCATGGACACCCAGACCAG
GTCCCCTACATCGTGACCTGGGAAGCCTTGGCTTTTGACCCCCCTCCCTGGGTCAAGCCCTTTGTACACC
CTAAGCCTCCGCCTCCTCTTCCTCCATCCGCCCCGTCTCTCCCCCTTGAACCTCCTCGTTCGACCCCGCC
TCGATCCTCCCTTTATCCAGCCCTCACTCCTTCTCTAGGCGCCCCCATATGGCCATATGAGATCTTATAT
GGGGCACCCCCGCCCCTTGTAAACTTCCCTGACCCTGACATGACAAGAGTTACTAACAGCCCCTCTCTCC
AAGCTCACTTACAGGCTCTCTACTTAGTCCAGCACGAAGTCTGGAGACCTCTGGCGGCAGCCTACCAAGA
ACAACTGGACCGACCGGTGGTACCTCACCCTTACCGAGTCGGCGACACAGTGTGGGTCCGCCGACACCAG
ACTAAGAACCTAGAACCTCGCTGGAAAGGACCTTACACAGTCCTGCTGACCACCCCCACCGCCCTCAAAG
TAGACGGCATCGCAGCTTGGATACACGCCGCCCACGTGAAGGCTGCCGACCCCGGGGGTGGACCATCCTC
TAGACTGCCGGATCCATGGTGAGCAAGGGCGAGGAGCTGTTCACCGGGGTGGTGCCCATCCTGGTCGAGC
TGGACGGCGACGTAAACGGCCACAAGTTCAGCGTGTCCGGCGAGGGCGAGGGCGATGCCACCTACGGCAA
GCTGACCCTGAAGTTCATCTGCACCACCGGCAAGCTGCCCGTGCCCTGGCCCACCCTCGTGACCACCTTC
GGCTACGGCCTGCAGTGCTTCGCCCGCTACCCCGACCACATGAAGCAGCACGACTTCTTCAAGTCCGCCA
TGCCCGAAGGCTACGTCCAGGAGCGCACCATCTTCTTCAAGGACGACGGCAACTACAAGACCCGCGCCGA
GGTGAAGTTCGAGGGCGACACCCTGGTGAACCGCATCGAGCTGAAGGGCATCGACTTCAAGGAGGACGGC
AACATCCTGGGGCACAAGCTGGAGTACAACTACAACAGCCACAACGTCTATATCATGGCCGACAAGCAGA
AGAACGGCATCAAGGTGAACTTCAAGATCCGCCACAACATCGAGGACGGCAGCGTGCAGCTCGCCGACCA
CTACCAGCAGAACACCCCCATCGGCGACGGCCCCGTGCTGCTGCCCGACAACCACTACCTGAGCTACCAG
TCCGCCCTGAGCAAAGACCCCAACGAGAAGCGCGATCACATGGTCCTGCTGGAGTTCGTGACCGCCGCCG
GGATCACTCTCGGCATGGACGAGCTGTACAAGTCCGGACTCAGATCTCGAGCTCAAGCTTTGATAGTGTT
TGTCAGGTTCAACTCCAGCCATGGTTTCCCAGTGGAGGTCGATTCTGACACCAGCATCTTCCAGCTCAAG
GAGGTGGTTGCTAAGCGACAGGGGGTTCCGGCTGACCAGTTGCGTGTGATTTTCGCAGGGAAGGAGCTGA
GGAATGACTGGACTGTGCAGAATTGTGACCTGGATCAGCAGAGCATTGTTCACATTGTGCAGAGACCGTG
GAGAAAAGGTCAAGAAATGAATGCAACTGGAGGCGACGACCCCAGAAACGCGGCGGGAGGCTGTGAGCGG
GAGCCCCAGAGCTTGACTCGGGTGGACCTCAGCAGCTCAGTCCTCCCAGGAGACTCTGTGGGGCTGGCTG
TCATTCTGCACACTGACAGCAGGAAGGACTCACCACCAGCTGGAAGTCCAGCAGGTAGATCAATCTACAA
CAGCTTTTATGTGTATTGCAAAGGCCCCTGTCAAAGAGTGCAGCCGGGAAAACTCAGGGTACAGTGCAGC
ACCTGCAGGCAGGCAACGCTCACCTTGACCCAGGGTCCATCTTGCTGGGATGATGTTTTAATTCCAAACC
GGATGAGTGGTGAATGCCAATCCCCACACTGCCCTGGGACTAGTGCAGAATTTTTCTTTAAATGTGGAGC
ACACCCCACCTCTGACAAGGAAACATCAGTAGCTTTGCACCTGATCGCAACAAATAGTCGGAACATCACT
TGCATTACGTGCACAGACGTCAGGAGCCCCGTCCTGGTTTTCCAGTGCAACTCCCGCCACGTGATTTGCT
TAGACTGTTTCCACTTATACTGTGTGACAAGACTCAATGATCGGCAGTTTGTCCACGACCCTCAGCTTGG
CTACTCCCTGCCTTGTGTGGCTGGCTGTCCCAACTCCTTGATTAAAGAGCTCCATCACTTCAGGATTCTG
GGAGAAGAGCAGTACAACCGGTACCAGCAGTATGGTGCAGAGGAGTGTGTCCTGCAGATGGGGGGCGTGT
TATGCCCCCGCCCTGGCTGTGGAGCGGGGCTGCTGCCGGAGCCTGACCAGAGGAAAGTCACCTGCGAAGG
GGGCAATGGCCTGGGCTGTGGGTTTGCCTTCTGCCGGGAATGTAAAGAAGCGTACCATGAAGGGGAGTGC
AGTGCCGTATTTGAAGCCTCAGGAACAACTACTCAGGCCTACAGAGTCGATGAAAGAGCCGCCGAGCAGG
CTCGTTGGGAAGCAGCCTCCAAAGAAACCATCAAGAAAACCACCAAGCCCTGTCCCCGCTGCCATGTACC
AGTGGAAAAAAATGGAGGCTGCATGCACATGAAGTGTCCGCAGCCCCAGTGCAGGCTCGAGTGGTGCTGG
AACTGTGGCTGCGAGTGGAACCGCGTCTGCATGGGGGACCACTGGTTCGACGTGTAAGTCGACGATAAAA
TAAAAGATTTTATTTAGTCTCCAGAAAAAGGGGGGAATGAAAGACCCCACCTGTAGGTTTGGCAAGCTAG
CTTAAGTAACGCCATTTTGCAAGGCATGGAAAAATACATAACTGAGAATAGAGAAGTTCAGATCAAGGTC
AGGAACAGATGGAACAGCTGAATATGGGCCAAACAGGATATCTGTGGTAAGCAGTTCCTGCCCCGGCTCA
GGGCCAAGAACAGATGGAACAGCTGAATATGGGCCAAACAGGATATCTGTGGTAAGCAGTTCCTGCCCCG
GCTCAGGGCCAAGAACAGATGGTCCCCAGATGCGGTCCAGCCCTCAGCAGTTTCTAGAGAACCATCAGAT
GTTTCCAGGGTGCCCCAAGGACCTGAAATGACCCTGTGCCTTATTTGAACTAACCAATCAGTTCGCTTCT
CGCTTCTGTTCGCGCGCTTCTGCTCCCCGAGCTCAATAAAAGAGCCCACAACCCCTCACTCGGGGCGCCA
GTCCTCCGATTGACTGAGTCGCCCGGGTACCCGTGTATCCAATAAACCCTCTTGCAGTTGCATCCGACTT
GTGGTCTCGCTGTTCCTTGGGAGGGTCTCCTCTGAGTGATTGACTACCCGTCAGCGGGGGTCTTTCACAT
GCAGCATGTATCAAAATTAATTTGGTTTTTTTTCTTAAGTATTTACATTAAATGGCCATAGTTGCATTAA
TGAATCGGCCAACGCGCGGGGAGAGGCGGTTTGCGTATTGGGCGCTCTTCCGCTTCCTCGCTCACTGACT
CGCTGCGCTCGGTCGTTCGGCTGCGGCGAGCGGTATCAGCTCACTCAAAGGCGGTAATACGGTTATCCAC
AGAATCAGGGGATAACGCAGGAAAGAACATGTGAGCAAAAGGCCAGCAAAAGGCCAGGAACCGTAAAAAG
GCCGCGTTGCTGGCGTTTTTCCATAGGCTCCGCCCCCCTGACGAGCATCACAAAAATCGACGCTCAAGTC
AGAGGTGGCGAAACCCGACAGGACTATAAAGATACCAGGCGTTTCCCCCTGGAAGCTCCCTCGTGCGCTC
TCCTGTTCCGACCCTGCCGCTTACCGGATACCTGTCCGCCTTTCTCCCTTCGGGAAGCGTGGCGCTTTCT
CATAGCTCACGCTGTAGGTATCTCAGTTCGGTGTAGGTCGTTCGCTCCAAGCTGGGCTGTGTGCACGAAC
CCCCCGTTCAGCCCGACCGCTGCGCCTTATCCGGTAACTATCGTCTTGAGTCCAACCCGGTAAGACACGA
CTTATCGCCACTGGCAGCAGCCACTGGTAACAGGATTAGCAGAGCGAGGTATGTAGGCGGTGCTACAGAG
TTCTTGAAGTGGTGGCCTAACTACGGCTACACTAGAAGAACAGTATTTGGTATCTGCGCTCTGCTGAAGC
CAGTTACCTTCGGAAAAAGAGTTGGTAGCTCTTGATCCGGCAAACAAACCACCGCTGGTAGCGGTGGTTT
TTTTGTTTGCAAGCAGCAGATTACGCGCAGAAAAAAAGGATCTCAAGAAGATCCTTTGATCTTTTCTACG
GGGTCTGACGCTCAGTGGAACGAAAACTCACGTTAAGGGATTTTGGTCATGAGATTATCAAAAAGGATCT
TCACCTAGATCCTTTTGCGGCCGGCCGCAAATCAATCTAAAGTATATATGAGTAAACTTGGTCTGACAGT
TACCAATGCTTAATCAGTGAGGCACCTATCTCAGCGATCTGTCTATTTCGTTCATCCATAGTTGCCTGAC
TCCCCGTCGTGTAGATAACTACGATACGGGAGGGCTTACCATCTGGCCCCAGTGCTGCAATGATACCGCG
AGACCCACGCTCACCGGCTCCAGATTTATCAGCAATAAACCAGCCAGCCGGAAGGGCCGAGCGCAGAAGT
GGTCCTGCAACTTTATCCGCCTCCATCCAGTCTATTAATTGTTGCCGGGAAGCTAGAGTAAGTAGTTCGC
CAGTTAATAGTTTGCGCAACGTTGTTGCCATTGCTACAGGCATCGTGGTGTCACGCTCGTCGTTTGGTAT
GGCTTCATTCAGCTCCGGTTCCCAACGATCAAGGCGAGTTACATGATCCCCCATGTTGTGCAAAAAAGCG
GTTAGCTCCTTCGGTCCTCCGATCGTTGTCAGAAGTAAGTTGGCCGCAGTGTTATCACTCATGGTTATGG
CAGCACTGCATAATTCTCTTACTGTCATGCCATCCGTAAGATGCTTTTCTGTGACTGGTGAGTACTCAAC
CAAGTCATTCTGAGAATAGTGTATGCGGCGACCGAGTTGCTCTTGCCCGGCGTCAATACGGGATAATACC
GCGCCACATAGCAGAACTTTAAAAGTGCTCATCATTGGAAAACGTTCTTCGGGGCGAAAACTCTCAAGGA
TCTTACCGCTGTTGAGATCCAGTTCGATGTAACCCACTCGTGCACCCAACTGATCTTCAGCATCTTTTAC
TTTCACCAGCGTTTCTGGGTGAGCAAAAACAGGAAGGCAAAATGCCGCAAAAAAGGGAATAAGGGCGACA
CGGAAATGTTGAATACTCATACTCTTCCTTTTTCAATATTATTGAAGCATTTATCAGGGTTATTGTCTCA
TGAGCGGATACATATTTGAATGTATTTAGAAAAATAAACAAATAGGGGTTCCGCGCACATTTCCCCGAAA
AGTGCCACCAGCTTTGCTCTTAGGAGTTTCCTAATACATCCCAAACTCAAATATATAAAGCATTTGACTT
GTTCTATGCCCTAGGGGGCGGGGGGAAGCTAAGCCCTGAGAGATCCCCTCATAATTTCCCCAAAACGTAA
CCATGTGTGAATAGATTTTGAGTAAGCAGGGTTGCAGCCACGAGTGAGTCTTCCCTTGTTATTGTGTAGC
CAGAATGCCGCAAAACTTCCATGCCTAAGCGAACTGTTGAGAGTACGTTTCGATTTCTGACTGTGTTAGC
CTGGAAGTGCTTGTCCCAACCTTGTTTCTGAGCATGAACGCCCGCAAGCCAACATGTTAGTTGAAGCATC
AGGGCGATTAGCAGCATGATATCAAAACGCTCTGAGCTGCTCGTTCGGCTATGGCGTAGGCCTAGTCCGT
AGGCAGGACTTTTCAAGTCTCGGAAGGTTTCTTCAATCTGCATTCGCTTCGAATAGATATTAACAAGTTG
TTTGGGTGTTCGAATTTCAACAGGTAAGTTAGTTGCTAGAATCCATGGCTCCTTTGCCGACGCTGAGTAG
ATTTTAGGTGACGGGTGGTGACAATGAGTCCGTGTCGAGCGCTGATTTTTTCGGCCTTTAGAGCGAGATT
TATACAATAGAATTTGGCATGAGATTGGGTTGCTTTTAGTCAGCCTCTTATAGCCTAAAGTCTTTGAGTG
ACTAGATGACATATCATGTAAGTTGCTGATAGGTTTCCAGTTTTCCGCTCCTAGGTCTGCATATTGTACT
TTTCCTCTTACTCGACTTAACCAGTACCAACCCAGCTTCTCAACGGATTTATACCATGGCACTTTAAAGC
CAGCATCACTGACAATGAGCGGTGTGGTGTTACTCGGTAGAATGCTCGCAAGGTCGGCTAGAAATTGGTC
ATGAGCTTTCTTTGAACATTGCTCTGAAAGCGGGAACGCTTTCTCATAAAGAGTAACAGAACGACCGTGT
AGTGCGACTGAAGCTCGCAATACCATAAGCCGTTTTTGCTCACGGATATCAGACCAGTCAACAAGTACAA
TGGGCATCGTATTGCCCGAACAGATAAAGCTAGCATGCCAACGGTATACAGCGAGTCGCTCTTTGTGGAG
GTGACGATTACCTAACAATCGGTCGATTCGTTTGATGTTATGTTTTGTTCTCGCTTTGGTTGGCAGGTTA
CGGCCAAGTTCGGTAAGAGTGAGAGTTTTACAGTCAAGTAAGGCGTGGCAAGCCAACGTTAAGCTGTTGA
GTCGTTTTAAGTGTAATTCGGGGCAGAATTGGTAAAGAGAGTCGTGTAAAATATCGAGTTCGCACATTTT
GTTGTCTGATTATTGATTTTTGGCGAAACCATTTGATCATATGACAAGATGTGTATCTACCTTAACTTAA
TGATTTTGATAAAAATCATTAGGGGATTCATCAGAGCTAAGCCAGCTTTTTTTAACATTTAAAATGTTAA
TTCCATTTTAAATGCACAGATGTTTTTATTTCATAAGGGTTTCAATGTGCATGAATGCTGCAATATTCCT
GTTACCAAAGCTAGTATAAATAAAAATAGATAAACGTGGAAATTACTTAGAGTTTCTGTCATTAACGTTT
CCTTCCTCAGTTGACAACATAAATGCGCTGCTGAGAAGCCAGTTTGCATCTGTCAGGATCAATTTCCCAT
TATGCCAGTCATATTAATTACTAGTCAATTAGTTGATTTTTATTTTTGACATATACATGTGAAAGACCCC
ACCTGTAGGTTTGGCAAGCTAGCTTAAGTAACGCCATTTTGCAAGGCATGGAAAAATACATAACTGAGAA
TAGAAAAGTTCAGATCAAGGTCAGGAACAGATGGAACAG
