>Addgene plasmid #59416 | pBMN-YFP-Parkin | addgene partial sequence | sequence record 94939 | pMX-S1811 5'-GACGGCATCGCAGCTTGGATACAC-3'
CGACCCGGGGGTGGACCATCCTCTAGACTGCCGGATCCATGGTGAGCAAGGGCGAGGAGCTGTTCACCGG
GGTGGTGCCCATCCTGGTCGAGCTGGACGGCGACGTAAACGGCCACAAGTTCAGCGTGTCCGGCGAGGGC
GAGGGCGATGCCACCTACGGCAAGCTGACCCTGAAGTTCATCTGCACCACCGGCAAGCTGCCCGTGCCCT
GGCCCACCCTCGTGACCACCTTCGGCTACGGCCTGCAGTGCTTCGCCCGCTACCCCGACCACATGAAGCA
GCACGACTTCTTCAAGTCCGCCATGCCCGAAGGCTACGTCCAGGAGCGCACCATCTTCTTCAAGGACGAC
GGCAACTACAAGACCCGCGCCGAGGTGAAGTTCGAGGGCGACACCCTGGTGAACCGCATCGAGCTGAAGG
GCATCGACTTCAAGGAGGACGGCAACATCCTGGGGCACAAGCTGGAGTACAACTACAACAGCCACAACGT
CTATATCATGGCCGACAAGCAGAAGAACGGCATCAAGGTGAACTTCAAGATCCGCCACAACATCGAGGAC
GGCAGCGTGCAGCTCGCCGACCACTACCAGCAGAACACCCCCATCGGCGACGGCCCCGTGCTGCTGCCCG
ACAACCACTACCTGAGCTACCAGTCCGCCCTGAGCAAAGACCCCAACGAGAAGCGCGATCACATGGTCCT
GCTGGAGTTCGTGACCGCCGCCGGGATCACTCTCGGCATGGACGAGCTGTACAAGTCCGGACTCAGATCT
CGAGCTCAAGCTTTGATAGTGTTTGTCAGGTTCAACTCCAGCCATGGTTTCCCAGTGGAGGTCGATTCTG
ACACCAGCATCTTCCAGCTC
