>Addgene plasmid #59416 | pBMN-YFP-Parkin | addgene partial sequence | sequence record 94940 | LNCX-3 5'-ACCTACAGGTGGGGTCTTTCATTCCC-3'
AATCTTTTATTTTATCGTCGACTTACACGTCGAACCAGTGGTCCCCCATGCAGACTCGGTTCCACTCGCA
GCCACAGTTCCAGCACCACTCGAGCCTGCACTGGGGCTGCGGACACTTCATGTGCATGCAGCCTCCATTT
TTTTCCACTGGTACATGGCAGCGGGGACAGGGCTTGGTGGTTTTCTTGATGGTTTCTTTGGAGGCTGCTT
CCCAACGAGCCTGCTCGGCGGCTCTTTCATCGACTCTGTAGGCCTGAGTAGTTGTTCCTGAGGCTTCAAA
TACGGCACTGCACTCCCCTTCATGGTACGCTTCTTTACATTCCCGGCAGAAGGCAAACCCACAGCCCAGG
CCATTGCCCCCTTCGCAGGTGACTTTCCTCTGGTCAGGCTCCGGCAGCAGCCCCGCTCCACAGCCAGGGC
GGGGGCATAACACGCCCCCCATCTGCAGGACACACTCCTCTGCACCATACTGCTGGTACCGGTTGTACTG
CTCTTCTCCCAGAATCCTGAAGTGATGGAGCTCTTTAATCAAGGAGTTGGGACAGCCAGCCACACAAGGC
AGGGAGTAGCCAAGCTGAGGGTCGTGGACAAACTGCCGATCATTGAGTCTTGTCACACAGTATAAGTGGA
AACAGTCTAAGCAAATCACGTGGCGGGAGTTGCACTGGAAAACCAGGACGGGGCTCCTGACGTCTGTGCA
CGTAATGCAAGTGATGTTCCGACTATTTGTTGCGATCAGGTGCAAAGCTACTGATGTTTCCTTGTCAGAG
GTGGGGTGTG
